>Addgene plasmid #110096 | pMA_Int | addgene full sequence | sequence record 211299 | Addgene NGS Result
ATTTCCCCGAAAAGTGCCACCTAAATTGTAAGCGTTAATATTTTGTTAAAATTCGCGTTAAATTTTTGTT
AAATCAGCTCATTTTTTAACCAATAGGCCGAAATCGGCAAAATCCCTTATAAATCAAAAGAATAGACCGA
GATAGGGTTGAGTGGCCGCTACAGGGCGCTCCCATTCGCCATTCAGGCTGCGCAACTGTTGGGAAGGGCG
TTTCGGTGCGGGCCTCTTCGCTATTACGCCAGCTGGCGAAAGGGGGATGTGCTGCAAGGCGATTAAGTTG
GGTAACGCCAGGGTTTTCCCAGTCACGACGTTGTAAAACGACGGCCAGTGAGCGCGACGTAATATTCTAG
TTTGTTGCTAGCTGGCGGGAACGGCAATGCTCCTGGCGGCGGCGGGGCTGGTGCCCAGGTCTCCGCACAG
AGCGGCGGTGCTGGCGCTCGCGGCCAGGCGTGGTTCTTCGCGTACTGACAAGAAACCCCCCTCTTTAGGA
CTCAGTGTCCTTGGGAGGGGGGCTTTTTGCGTTTCAGGAGGTCTTGGCCAGCTTGGACATCGCCTCAGCG
ATAGCCTCGTCGCGGGCCTCAGACGCCATCTGGTACTTCATCGCCATCCTAGGAGTCGTGTGACCGAGAC
GGGCCATCAGCTCCTTGGTCGTCGCACCTGCCTGAGCGGCGAACGTAGCGCCGACAGCGCGGAGGTCGTG
GATGCGGAGTTCCGGCCGACCGATCTTGGCGTAGCCACGCTTCAGCGACTTGGTGAACGCGGACTTCGAC
AGCCGGTTGCCCTGCGTCGTGGTCACCAGGAATGCCTCGGGGCCCTTGTTCATCTTCGTACGGTCCTTCA
TGTGCGCTCGGATCATCTCCGCGACGTGAGGCGGAACCGTCACAGGACGCTTCGACCGGACGGTCTTGGC
GTTGCCAACGACGATCTTGTTCCCCACGCGGGAAGCGCCACGGCGCACCCGGAGCTTCATCGTCATGCCG
TCGTCCACGATGTCCTTGCGGCGAAGCTCGATCAGCTCTCCGAACCGGAGGCTCGTCCACGCCAGGATGT
ATGCCGCGATCCGGTAGTGCACGAAGATCTCAGCGGCGACGATGTCCAGCTCCTCAGGCGTCAGCGCCTC
TACGTCGCGCTCATCGGCTGCCTTCTGCTCGATCCGGCACGGGTTCTCTGCGATCAGCTTGTCCTCGACC
GCTGTGTTCATCACCGCCCGGAGGACGTTGTAGGCATGCCGGCGGGCAGTCGGGTGCTTCCTACCCATCC
CGGCCCACCACGCACGCACCAGAGCTGGCGTCATCTCTGTGACCGCCACTTCACCTAGCACCGGGTAGAT
GCGGCGCTCCGCGTGCCCGCTGTACAGATCCCTGGTGCCGTCTGCGAGGTCGCGCTCCACGAGCCACTTC
CGGGTGTACTCCTCCAGCGTGATGGCGCTGGCGGCTGCCTTCTTCGCCCGGTCCTGTGGAGGGGTCCAGG
TCTCCATCTCGATGAGCCGCTTCTCGCCCGCGAGCCAGGCTTCGGCGTCCATCTTGTTGTCGTAGGTCTG
CAGCGCGTAGTACCTCACACCGTCCTGCGGGTTGACGTATGAGGCTTGGATCCTCCCGCTGCGCTGAGTC
TTCAGCGATCCCCATCCGCGACGTGCCAACTAGGTCTCCTCTCGTCGTGAACAAGGCTACCGGGTTGCAA
CTCCTGTGCAACTCTCAGGCTTCAACGCGCTTCTACGACCTGCAATTTCTTTCCACTTAGAGGATGCAGC
CGAGAGGGGGTAAAAACCTATCTTGACCGGCCCATATGCATCACTGCCCGCTTTCCAGTCGGGAAACCTG
TCGTGCCAGCTGCATTAACATGGTCATAGCTGTTTCCTTGCGTATTGGGCGCTCTCCGCTTCCTCGCTCA
CTGACTCGCTGCGCTCGGTCGTTCGGGTAAAGCCTGGGGTGCCTAATGAGCAAAAGGCCAGCAAAAGGCC
AGGAACCGTAAAAAGGCCGCGTTGCTGGCGTTTTTCCATAGGCTCCGCCCCCCTGACGAGCATCACAAAA
ATCGACGCTCAAGTCAGAGGTGGCGAAACCCGACAGGACTATAAAGATACCAGGCGTTTCCCCCTGGAAG
CTCCCTCGTGCGCTCTCCTGTTCCGACCCTGCCGCTTACCGGATACCTGTCCGCCTTTCTCCCTTCGGGA
AGCGTGGCGCTTTCTCATAGCTCACGCTGTAGGTATCTCAGTTCGGTGTAGGTCGTTCGCTCCAAGCTGG
GCTGTGTGCACGAACCCCCCGTTCAGCCCGACCGCTGCGCCTTATCCGGTAACTATCGTCTTGAGTCCAA
CCCGGTAAGACACGACTTATCGCCACTGGCAGCAGCCACTGGTAACAGGATTAGCAGAGCGAGGTATGTA
GGCGGTGCTACAGAGTTCTTGAAGTGGTGGCCTAACTACGGCTACACTAGAAGAACAGTATTTGGTATCT
GCGCTCTGCTGAAGCCAGTTACCTTCGGAAAAAGAGTTGGTAGCTCTTGATCCGGCAAACAAACCACCGC
TGGTAGCGGTGGTTTTTTTGTTTGCAAGCAGCAGATTACGCGCAGAAAAAAAGGATCTCAAGAAGATCCT
TTGATCTTTTCTACGGGGTCTGACGCTCAGTGGAACGAAAACTCACGTTAAGGGATTTTGGTCATGAGAT
TATCAAAAAGGATCTTCACCTAGATCCTTTTAAATTAAAAATGAAGTTTTAAATCAATCTAAAGTATATA
TGAGTAAACTTGGTCTGACAGTTACCAATGCTTAATCAGTGAGGCACCTATCTCAGCGATCTGTCTATTT
CGTTCATCCATAGTTGCCTGACTCCCCGTCGTGTAGATAACTACGATACGGGAGGGCTTACCATCTGGCC
CCAGTGCTGCAATGATACCGCGAGAACCACGCTCACCGGCTCCAGATTTATCAGCAATAAACCAGCCAGC
CGGAAGGGCCGAGCGCAGAAGTGGTCCTGCAACTTTATCCGCCTCCATCCAGTCTATTAATTGTTGCCGG
GAAGCTAGAGTAAGTAGTTCGCCAGTTAATAGTTTGCGCAACGTTGTTGCCATTGCTACAGGCATCGTGG
TGTCACGCTCGTCGTTTGGTATGGCTTCATTCAGCTCCGGTTCCCAACGATCAAGGCGAGTTACATGATC
CCCCATGTTGTGCAAAAAAGCGGTTAGCTCCTTCGGTCCTCCGATCGTTGTCAGAAGTAAGTTGGCCGCA
GTGTTATCACTCATGGTTATGGCAGCACTGCATAATTCTCTTACTGTCATGCCATCCGTAAGATGCTTTT
CTGTGACTGGTGAGTACTCAACCAAGTCATTCTGAGAATAGTGTATGCGGCGACCGAGTTGCTCTTGCCC
GGCGTCAATACGGGATAATACCGCGCCACATAGCAGAACTTTAAAAGTGCTCATCATTGGAAAACGTTCT
TCGGGGCGAAAACTCTCAAGGATCTTACCGCTGTTGAGATCCAGTTCGATGTAACCCACTCGTGCACCCA
ACTGATCTTCAGCATCTTTTACTTTCACCAGCGTTTCTGGGTGAGCAAAAACAGGAAGGCAAAATGCCGC
AAAAAAGGGAATAAGGGCGACACGGAAATGTTGAATACTCATACTCTTCCTTTTTCAATATTATTGAAGC
ATTTATCAGGGTTATTGTCTCATGAGCGGATACATATTTGAATGTATTTAGAAAAATAAACAAATAGGGG
TTCCGCGCAC
Features (pLannotate 1.2.2; 9 found; start..end, strand, type, name):
     23..154     -  rep_origin     M13 ori (fragment): M13 bacteriophage origin of replication; arrow indicates direction of (+) strand synthesis
    175..331     -  CDS            lacZα (fragment): LacZα fragment of β-galactosidase; lacZ fragment
    361..465     +  CDS            32 (fragment): VG32_BPML5 - Protein predicted: Swiss-Prot protein existence level 4. From Mycobacterium phage L5 (Mycobacteriophage L5).
    527..1639    -  CDS            33: VINT_BPML5 - Also known as int. Protein inferred from homology: Swiss-Prot protein existence level 3. Integrase is necessary for integration of the phage into the host genome by site-specific recombination. From Mycobacterium phage L5 (Mycobacteriophage L5).
   1791..1838    -  CDS            lacI (fragment): lac repressor; lacI; The lac repressor binds to the lac operator to inhibit transcription in E. coli. This inhibition can be relieved by adding lactose or isopropyl-β-D-thiogalactopyranoside (IPTG).
   1875..1915    -  rep_origin     RSF ori (fragment): Plasmids containing the RSF 1030 origin of replication can be propagated in E. coli cells that contain additional plasmids with compatible origins.
   1993..2581    -  rep_origin     ori: high-copy-number ColE1/pMB1/pBR322/pUC origin of replication
   2752..3612    -  CDS            AmpR: β-lactamase; bla; confers resistance to ampicillin, carbenicillin, and related antibiotics
   3613..3717    -  promoter       AmpR promoter: bla
