[The description below was written by a language model from this plasmid's Addgene catalogue record and pLannotate feature annotations shown in this document.]
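Description:
pMA_Int is a small (about 3.7 kb) E. coli-only helper plasmid built on the pMA backbone that supplies a mycobacteriophage integrase in trans for attP/attB site-specific integration in mycobacteria. It is maintained in E. coli at high copy number through a ColE1/pUC-type origin and selected with ampicillin via the β-lactamase gene and its native bla promoter. The feature table also picks up short remnants of an M13 origin, lacZα, lacI and an RSF origin. These are only fragments and appear to be backbone vestiges rather than functional elements.

The payload is a roughly 1.4 kb insert annotated as derived from mycobacteriophage L5. It contains the complete integrase coding sequence (gene 33, int) together with a short fragment of the neighbouring phage gene 32. No promoter driving the integrase is annotated and the record does not state one, and the cloning sites used are listed as unknown. The integrase catalyses recombination between a phage attP site and the chromosomal attB site of the mycobacterial host.

The plasmid is co-electroporated with an attP-bearing integrating vector, pFLAG_attP, which itself lacks the integrase. Because pMA_Int carries no mycobacterial origin of replication, it cannot persist in mycobacteria and is lost shortly after transformation. Integrase is therefore expressed only transiently, long enough to insert the partner vector into the genome. This design belongs to a uniform cloning platform for mycobacterial genetics and protein production.
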