Addgene plasmid #110096: pMA_Int
Purpose: E. coli replicative vector which contains the mycophage integrase gene required for the attP/attB integration. Is co-transformed in trans together with pFLAG_attP, but cannot replicate in mycobacteria, and is thus lost shortly after electroporation.
Depositing lab: Markus Seeger. Depositing organization: University of Zurich. Publication: A uniform cloning platform for mycobacterial genetics and protein production. Arnold FM, Hohl M, Remm S, Koliwer-Brandl H, Adenau S, Chusri S, Sander P, Hilbi H, Seeger MA. Sci Rep. 2018 Jun 22;8(1):9539. doi: 10.1038/s41598-018-27687-5. PubMed 29934571.
Backbone
  Vector backbone: pMA
  Vector type: Required for transformation of attB integrating vectors
Growth in bacteria
  Bacterial resistance: Ampicillin, 100 μg/mL
  Growth temperature: 37°C
  Growth strain: DH5alpha
  Copy number: High Copy
Gene/Insert
  Gene/Insert name: mycophage integrase
  Insert size (bp): 1442
  Cloning method: Restriction Enzyme; 5′ cloning site unknown (unknown if destroyed); 3′ cloning site unknown (unknown if destroyed)
Terms and licenses: Academic/Nonprofit Terms; Industry Terms: Not Available to Industry
How to cite: pMA_Int was a gift from Markus Seeger (Addgene plasmid # 110096 ; http://n2t.net/addgene:110096 ; RRID:Addgene_110096)
